Addgene plasmid #116177: pHAGE-BRAF-L597Q
Purpose: Lentiviral expression of BRAF L597Q
Depositing lab: Gordon Mills & Kenneth Scott. Depositing organization: Baylor College of Medicine. Publication: Systematic Functional Annotation of Somatic Mutations in Cancer. Ng PK, Li J, Jeong KJ, Shao S, Chen H, Tsang YH, Sengupta S, Wang Z, Bhavana VH, Tran R, Soewito S, Minussi DC, Moreno D, Kong K, Dogruluk T, Lu H, Gao J, Tokheim C, Zhou DC, Johnson AM, Zeng J, Ip CKM, Ju Z, Wester M, Yu S, Li Y, Vellano CP, Schultz N, Karchin R, Ding L, Lu Y, Cheung LWT, Chen K, Shaw KR, Meric-Bernstam F, Scott KL, Yi S, Sahni N, Liang H, Mills GB. Cancer Cell. 2018 Mar 12;33(3):450-462.e10. doi: 10.1016/j.ccell.2018.01.021. PubMed 29533785.
Backbone
  Vector backbone: pHAGE
  Vector type: Lentiviral
Growth in bacteria
  Bacterial resistance: Ampicillin, 100 μg/mL
  Growth temperature: 37°C
  Growth strain: Stbl3
  Copy number: High Copy
Gene/Insert
  Gene/Insert name: BRAF
  Species: H. sapiens (human)
  Mutation: L597Q
  Entrez Gene: BRAF (a.k.a. B-RAF1, B-raf, BRAF-1, BRAF1, NS7, RAFB1)
  Cloning method: Gateway Cloning
Terms and licenses: Academic/Nonprofit Terms; Industry Terms: Not Available to Industry
How to cite: pHAGE-BRAF-L597Q was a gift from Gordon Mills & Kenneth Scott (Addgene plasmid # 116177 ; http://n2t.net/addgene:116177 ; RRID:Addgene_116177)
