[The description below was written by a language model from this plasmid's Addgene catalogue record and pLannotate feature annotations shown in this document.]
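Description:
pHAGE-BRAF-L597Q is an HIV-1-derived lentiviral expression plasmid of about 10.8 kb, built on the pHAGE backbone to deliver a mutant human BRAF open reading frame into mammalian cells. In bacteria it is maintained through a high-copy ColE1/pUC-type origin and selected with ampicillin via the β-lactamase gene. The viral portion contains a truncated 5' LTR, the Ψ packaging signal with a short gag fragment, the Rev response element for Rev-dependent export of the genomic RNA, the cPPT/CTS element, and a ΔU3 self-inactivating 3' LTR. Because the plasmid carries only these cis-acting elements and small fragments of viral genes, the packaging functions have to be provided in trans to make particles.

Between the LTRs, the strong constitutive EF-1α promoter drives the BRAF coding sequence, which encodes the serine/threonine kinase that phosphorylates MAP2K1 and activates the MAP kinase pathway. The insert carries the L597Q substitution and is flanked by attB1 and attB2 sites, consistent with the recorded Gateway cloning. Downstream lie short T3 and T7 promoter sequences, an attB4 fragment and a V5 epitope tag. The V5 tag sits well after attB2, and the record does not show whether it is fused in frame to BRAF. An EMCV IRES then allows translation of a puromycin resistance gene from the same transcript, so transduced cells can be selected with puromycin, and a WPRE enhances transcript expression. The stated purpose is lentiviral expression of BRAF L597Q, and the associated publication concerns systematic functional annotation of somatic cancer mutations.
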