Features (pLannotate 1.2.2; 30 found; start..end, strand, type, name):
    377..634     +  LTR            5' LTR (truncated): truncated 5' long terminal repeat (LTR) from HIV-1
    681..806     +  misc_feature   HIV-1 Ψ: packaging signal of human immunodeficiency virus type 1
    790..1128    +  CDS            HIV-1 gag (fragment): gag protein from human immunodeficiency virus 1; gag
   1303..1536    +  misc_feature   RRE: The Rev response element (RRE) of HIV-1 allows for Rev-dependent mRNA export from the nucleus to the cytoplasm.
   1913..2013    +  CDS            Rev (fragment): human immunodeficiency virus 1 (HIV-1) Rev protein; rev; enhances nuclear export of unspliced and incompletely spliced viral mRNAs
   2058..2175    +  misc_feature   cPPT/CTS: central polypurine tract and central termination sequence of HIV-1
   2223..3401    +  promoter       EF-1α promoter: strong constitutive promoter for human elongation factor EF-1α
   3422..3442    +  protein_bind   attB1: mutant version of attB; core recombination site for the Gateway® BP reaction BP Clonase™
   3448..5745    +  CDS            BRAF: BRAF_HUMAN - Also known as BRAF1, RAFB1. Experimental evidence at protein level: Swiss-Prot protein existence level 1. Protein kinase involved in the transduction of mitogenic signals from the cell membrane to the nucleus (Probable). Phosphorylates MAP2K1, and thereby activates the MAP kinase signal transduction pathway (PubMed:21441910, PubMed:29433126). May play a role in the postsynaptic responses of hippocampal neurons (PubMed:1508179). From Homo sapiens (Human).
   5750..5774    -  protein_bind   attB2: mutant version of attB; recombination site for the Gateway® BP reaction BP Clonase™
   5782..5800    +  promoter       T3 promoter: promoter for bacteriophage T3 RNA polymerase
   5826..5844    -  promoter       T7 promoter: promoter for bacteriophage T7 RNA polymerase
   5850..5868    -  protein_bind   attB4 (fragment): mutant version of attB; core recombination site for the Gateway® BP reaction BP Clonase™
   5924..5965    +  CDS            V5 tag: epitope tag from simian virus 5
   6091..6553    +  misc_feature   IRES: internal ribosome entry site (IRES) of the encephalomyocarditis virus (EMCV)
   6567..7164    +  CDS            PuroR (fragment): puromycin N-acetyltransferase; pac from Streptomyces; confers resistance to puromycin
   7180..7768    +  misc_feature   WPRE: woodchuck hepatitis virus posttranscriptional regulatory element
   7776..7841    +  CDS            nef (fragment): NEF_HV1Z2 - Experimental evidence at protein level: Swiss-Prot protein existence level 1. Extracellular Nef protein targets CD4(+) T-lymphocytes for apoptosis by interacting with CXCR4 surface receptors. From Human immunodeficiency virus type 1 group M subtype D (isolate Z2/CDC-Z34) (HIV-1).
   7843..8076    +  LTR            3' LTR (ΔU3): self-inactivating 3' long terminal repeat (LTR) from HIV-1
   8281..8385    +  promoter       AmpR promoter: bla
   8386..9246    +  CDS            AmpR: β-lactamase; bla; confers resistance to ampicillin, carbenicillin, and related antibiotics
   9417..10005   +  rep_origin     ori: high-copy-number ColE1/pMB1/pBR322/pUC origin of replication
  10188..10242   +  CDS            lacI (fragment): lac repressor; lacI; The lac repressor binds to the lac operator to inhibit transcription in E. coli. This inhibition can be relieved by adding lactose or isopropyl-β-D-thiogalactopyranoside (IPTG).
  10248..10341   +  rep_origin     SV40 ori (fragment): SV40 origin of replication
  10366..10403   +  CDS            lacI (fragment): lac repressor; lacI; The lac repressor binds to the lac operator to inhibit transcription in E. coli. This inhibition can be relieved by adding lactose or isopropyl-β-D-thiogalactopyranoside (IPTG).
  10416..10437   +  protein_bind   CAP binding site: CAP binding activates transcription in the presence of cAMP. E. coli catabolite activator protein
  10452..10482   +  promoter       lac promoter: promoter for the E. coli lac operon
  10486..10508   +  protein_bind   lac operator (fragment): The lac repressor binds to the lac operator to inhibit transcription in E. coli. This inhibition can be relieved by adding lactose or isopropyl-β-D-thiogalactopyranoside (IPTG). lac repressor encoded by lacI
  10540..10623   +  polyA_signal   SV40 poly(A) signal (fragment): SV40 polyadenylation signal
  10790..329     +  CDS            nef (fragment) (across the origin): NEF_HV1BR - Experimental evidence at protein level: Swiss-Prot protein existence level 1. Extracellular Nef protein targets CD4(+) T-lymphocytes for apoptosis by interacting with CXCR4 surface receptors (PubMed:14990729). From Human immunodeficiency virus type 1 group M subtype B (isolate BRU/LAI) (HIV-1).
>Addgene plasmid #116177 | pHAGE-BRAF-L597Q | addgene full sequence | sequence record 244202 | Addgene NGS Result
TGGAAGGGCTAATTCACTCCCAAAGAAGACAAGATATCCTTGATCTGTGGATCTACCACACACAAGGCTA
CTTCCCTGATTAGCAGAACTACACACCAGGGCCAGGGGTCAGATATCCACTGACCTTTGGATGGTGCTAC
AAGCTAGTACCAGTTGAGCCAGATAAGGTAGAAGAGGCCAATAAAGGAGAGAACACCAGCTTGTTACACC
CTGTGAGCCTGCATGGGATGGATGACCCGGAGAGAGAAGTGTTAGAGTGGAGGTTTGACAGCCGCCTAGC
ATTTCATCACGTGGCCCGAGAGCTGCATCCGGAGTACTTCAAGAACTGCTGATATCGAGCTTGCTACAAG
GGACTTTCCGCTGGGGACTTTCCAGGGAGGCGTGGCCTGGGCGGGACTGGGGAGTGGCGAGCCCTCAGAT
CCTGCATATAAGCAGCTGCTTTTTGCCTGTACTGGGTCTCTCTGGTTAGACCAGATCTGAGCCTGGGAGC
TCTCTGGCTAACTAGGGAACCCACTGCTTAAGCCTCAATAAAGCTTGCCTTGAGTGCTTCAAGTAGTGTG
TGCCCGTCTGTTGTGTGACTCTGGTAACTAGAGATCCCTCAGACCCTTTTAGTCAGTGTGGAAAATCTCT
AGCAGTGGCGCCCGAACAGGGACTTGAAAGCGAAAGGGAAACCAGAGGAGCTCTCTCGACGCAGGACTCG
GCTTGCTGAAGCGCGCACGGCAAGAGGCGAGGGGCGGCGACTGGTGAGTACGCCAAAAATTTTGACTAGC
GGAGGCTAGAAGGAGAGAGATGGGTGCGAGAGCGTCAGTATTAAGCGGGGGAGAATTAGATCGCGATGGG
AAAAAATTCGGTTAAGGCCAGGGGGAAAGAAAAAATATAAATTAAAACATATAGTATGGGCAAGCAGGGA
GCTAGAACGATTCGCAGTTAATCCTGGCCTGTTAGAAACATCAGAAGGCTGTAGACAAATACTGGGACAG
CTACAACCATCCCTTCAGACAGGATCAGAAGAACTTAGATCATTATATAATACAGTAGCAACCCTCTATT
GTGTGCATCAAAGGATAGAGATAAAAGACACCAAGGAAGCTTTAGACAAGATAGAGGAAGAGCAAAACAA
AAGTAAGACCACCGCACAGCAAGCGGCCGGCCGCTGATCTTCAGACCTGGAGGAGGAGATATGAGGGACA
ATTGGAGAAGTGAATTATATAAATATAAAGTAGTAAAAATTGAACCATTAGGAGTAGCACCCACCAAGGC
AAAGAGAAGAGTGGTGCAGAGAGAAAAAAGAGCAGTGGGAATAGGAGCTTTGTTCCTTGGGTTCTTGGGA
GCAGCAGGAAGCACTATGGGCGCAGCGTCAATGACGCTGACGGTACAGGCCAGACAATTATTGTCTGGTA
TAGTGCAGCAGCAGAACAATTTGCTGAGGGCTATTGAGGCGCAACAGCATCTGTTGCAACTCACAGTCTG
GGGCATCAAGCAGCTCCAGGCAAGAATCCTGGCTGTGGAAAGATACCTAAAGGATCAACAGCTCCTGGGG
ATTTGGGGTTGCTCTGGAAAACTCATTTGCACCACTGCTGTGCCTTGGAATGCTAGTTGGAGTAATAAAT
CTCTGGAACAGATTTGGAATCACACGACCTGGATGGAGTGGGACAGAGAAATTAACAATTACACAAGCTT
AATACACTCCTTAATTGAAGAATCGCAAAACCAGCAAGAAAAGAATGAACAAGAATTATTGGAATTAGAT
AAATGGGCAAGTTTGTGGAATTGGTTTAACATAACAAATTGGCTGTGGTATATAAAATTATTCATAATGA
TAGTAGGAGGCTTGGTAGGTTTAAGAATAGTTTTTGCTGTACTTTCTATAGTGAATAGAGTTAGGCAGGG
ATATTCACCATTATCGTTTCAGACCCACCTCCCAACCCCGAGGGGACCCGACAGGCCCGAAGGAATAGAA
GAAGAAGGTGGAGAGAGAGACAGAGACAGATCCATTCGATTAGTGAACGGATCTCGACGGTATCGCCGAA
TTCACAAATGGCAGTATTCATCCACAATTTTAAAAGAAAAGGGGGGATTGGGGGGTACAGTGCAGGGGAA
AGAATAGTAGACATAATAGCAACAGACATACAAACTAAAGAATTACAAAAACAAATTACAAAAATTCAAA
ATTTTCGGGTTTATTACAGGGACAGCAGAGATCCAGTTTGGACTAGTCGTGAGGCTCCGGTGCCCGTCAG
TGGGCAGAGCGCACATCGCCCACAGTCCCCGAGAAGTTGGGGGGAGGGGTCGGCAATTGAACCGGTGCCT
AGAGAAGGTGGCGCGGGGTAAACTGGGAAAGTGATGTCGTGTACTGGCTCCGCCTTTTTCCCGAGGGTGG
GGGAGAACCGTATATAAGTGCAGTAGTCGCCGTGAACGTTCTTTTTCGCAACGGGTTTGCCGCCAGAACA
CAGGTAAGTGCCGTGTGTGGTTCCCGCGGGCCTGGCCTCTTTACGGGTTATGGCCCTTGCGTGCCTTGAA
TTACTTCCACCTGGCTGCAGTACGTGATTCTTGATCCCGAGCTTCGGGTTGGAAGTGGGTGGGAGAGTTC
GAGGCCTTGCGCTTAAGGAGCCCCTTCGCCTCGTGCTTGAGTTGAGGCCTGGCCTGGGCGCTGGGGCCGC
CGCGTGCGAATCTGGTGGCACCTTCGCGCCTGTCTCGCTGCTTTCGATAAGTCTCTAGCCATTTAAAATT
TTTGATGACCTGCTGCGACGCTTTTTTTCTGGCAAGATAGTCTTGTAAATGCGGGCCAAGATCTGCACAC
TGGTATTTCGGTTTTTGGGGCCGCGGGCGGCGACGGGGCCCGTGCGTCCCAGCGCACATGTTCGGCGAGG
CGGGGCCTGCGAGCGCGGCCACCGAGAATCGGACGGGGGTAGTCTCAAGCTGGCCGGCCTGCTCTGGTGC
CTGGCCTCGCGCCGCCGTGTATCGCCCCGCCCTGGGCGGCAAGGCTGGCCCGGTCGGCACCAGTTGCGTG
AGCGGAAAGATGGCCGCTTCCCGGCCCTGCTGCAGGGAGCTCAAAATGGAGGACGCGGCGCTCGGGAGAG
CGGGCGGGTGAGTCACCCACACAAAGGAAAAGGGCCTTTCCGTCCTCAGCCGTCGCTTCATGTGACTCCA
CGGAGTACCGGGCGCCGTCCAGGCACCTCGATTAGTTCTCGAGCTTTTGGAGTACGTCGTCTTTAGGTTG
GGGGGAGGGGTTTTATGCGATGGAGTTTCCCCACACTGAGTGGGTGGAGACTGAAGTTAGGCCAGCTTGG
CACTTGATGTAATTCTCCTTGGAATTTGCCCTTTTTGAGTTTGGATCTTGGTTCATTCTCAAGCCTCAGA
CAGTGGTTCAAAGTTTTTTTCTTCCATTTCAGGTGTCGTGAAGCGGCCCTGCAGATATCAACAAGTTTGT
ACAAAAAAGCAGGCACCATGGCGGCGCTGAGCGGTGGCGGTGGTGGCGGCGCGGAGCCGGGCCAGGCTCT
GTTCAACGGGGACATGGAGCCCGAGGCCGGCGCCGGCGCCGGCGCCGCGGCCTCTTCGGCTGCGGACCCT
GCCATTCCGGAGGAGGTGTGGAATATCAAACAAATGATTAAGTTGACACAGGAACATATAGAGGCCCTAT
TGGACAAATTTGGTGGGGAGCATAATCCACCATCAATATATCTGGAGGCCTATGAAGAATACACCAGCAA
GCTAGATGCACTCCAACAAAGAGAACAACAGTTATTGGAATCTCTGGGGAACGGAACTGATTTTTCTGTT
TCTAGCTCTGCATCAATGGATACCGTTACATCTTCTTCCTCTTCTAGCCTTTCAGTGCTACCTTCATCTC
TTTCAGTTTTTCAAAATCCCACAGATGTGGCACGGAGCAACCCCAAGTCACCACAAAAACCTATCGTTAG
AGTCTTCCTGCCCAACAAACAGAGGACAGTGGTACCTGCAAGGTGTGGAGTTACAGTCCGAGACAGTCTA
AAGAAAGCACTGATGATGAGAGGTCTAATCCCAGAGTGCTGTGCTGTTTACAGAATTCAGGATGGAGAGA
AGAAACCAATTGGTTGGGACACTGATATTTCCTGGCTTACTGGAGAAGAATTGCATGTGGAAGTGTTGGA
GAATGTTCCACTTACAACACACAACTTTGTACGAAAAACGTTTTTCACCTTAGCATTTTGTGACTTTTGT
CGAAAGCTGCTTTTCCAGGGTTTCCGCTGTCAAACATGTGGTTATAAATTTCACCAGCGTTGTAGTACAG
AAGTTCCACTGATGTGTGTTAATTATGACCAACTTGATTTGCTGTTTGTCTCCAAGTTCTTTGAACACCA
CCCAATACCACAGGAAGAGGCGTCCTTAGCAGAGACTGCCCTAACATCTGGATCATCCCCTTCCGCACCC
GCCTCGGACTCTATTGGGCCCCAAATTCTCACCAGTCCGTCTCCTTCAAAATCCATTCCAATTCCACAGC
CCTTCCGACCAGCAGATGAAGATCATCGAAATCAATTTGGGCAACGAGACCGATCCTCATCAGCTCCCAA
TGTGCATATAAACACAATAGAACCTGTCAATATTGATGACTTGATTAGAGACCAAGGATTTCGTGGTGAT
GGAGGATCAACCACAGGTTTGTCTGCTACCCCCCCTGCCTCATTACCTGGCTCACTAACTAACGTGAAAG
CCTTACAGAAATCTCCAGGACCTCAGCGAGAAAGGAAGTCATCTTCATCCTCAGAAGACAGGAATCGAAT
GAAAACACTTGGTAGACGGGACTCGAGTGATGATTGGGAGATTCCTGATGGGCAGATTACAGTGGGACAA
AGAATTGGATCTGGATCATTTGGAACAGTCTACAAGGGAAAGTGGCATGGTGATGTGGCAGTGAAAATGT
TGAATGTGACAGCACCTACACCTCAGCAGTTACAAGCCTTCAAAAATGAAGTAGGAGTACTCAGGAAAAC
ACGACATGTGAATATCCTACTCTTCATGGGCTATTCCACAAAGCCACAACTGGCTATTGTTACCCAGTGG
TGTGAGGGCTCCAGCTTGTATCACCATCTCCATATCATTGAGACCAAATTTGAGATGATCAAACTTATAG
ATATTGCACGACAGACTGCACAGGGCATGGATTACTTACACGCCAAGTCAATCATCCACAGAGACCTCAA
GAGTAATAATATATTTCTTCATGAAGACCTCACAGTAAAAATAGGTGATTTTGGTCAAGCTACAGTGAAA
TCTCGATGGAGTGGGTCCCATCAGTTTGAACAGTTGTCTGGATCCATTTTGTGGATGGCACCAGAAGTCA
TCAGAATGCAAGATAAAAATCCATACAGCTTTCAGTCAGATGTATATGCATTTGGAATTGTTCTGTATGA
ATTGATGACTGGACAGTTACCTTATTCAAACATCAACAACAGGGACCAGATAATTTTTATGGTGGGACGA
GGATACCTGTCTCCAGATCTCAGTAAGGTACGGAGTAACTGTCCAAAAGCCATGAAGAGATTAATGGCAG
AGTGCCTCAAAAAGAAAAGAGATGAGAGACCACTCTTTCCCCAAATTCTCGCCTCTATTGAGCTGCTGGC
CCGCTCATTGCCAAAAATTCACCGCAGTGCATCAGAACCCTCCTTGAATCGGGCTGGTTTCCAAACAGAG
GATTTTAGTCTATATGCTTGTGCTTCTCCAAAAACACCCATCCAGGCAGGGGGATATGGTGCGTTTCCTG
TCCACTAGAACCCAGCTTTCTTGTACAAAGTGGTGATATCCAATTAACCCTCACTAAAGGAGTAAGTGTT
AGATAGTATTGAATCCCTATAGTGAGTCGTATTACCACCCAACTTTTCTATACAAAGTGGTTGATATCCA
GCACAGTGGCGGCCGCTCGAGTCTAGAGGGCCCGCGGTTCGAAGGTAAGCCTATCCCTAACCCTCTCCTC
GGTCTCGATTCTACGCGTACCGGTTAGTAATGAGATCCCTCCCCCCCCCCTAACGTTACTGGCCGAAGCC
GCTTGGAATAAGGCCGGTGTGCGTTTGTCTATATGTTATTTTCCACCATATTGCCGTCTTTTGGCAATGT
GAGGGCCCGGAAACCTGGCCCTGTCTTCTTGACGAGCATTCCTAGGGGTCTTTCCCCTCTCGCCAAAGGA
ATGCAAGGTCTGTTGAATGTCGTGAAGGAAGCAGTTCCTCTGGAAGCTTCTTGAAGACAAACAACGTCTG
TAGCGACCCTTTGCAGGCAGCGGAACCCCCCACCTGGCGACAGGTGCCTCTGCGGCCAAAAGCCACGTGT
ATAAGATACACCTGCAAAGGCGGCACAACCCCAGTGCCACGTTGTGAGTTGGATAGTTGTGGAAAGAGTC
AAATGGCTCTCCTCAAGCGTATTCAACAAGGGGCTGAAGGATGCCCAGAAGGTACCCCATTGTATGGGAT
CTGATCTGGGGCCTCGGTGCACATGCTTTACATGTGTTTAGTCGAGGTTAAAAAAACGTCTAGGCCCCCC
GAACCACGGGGACGTGGTTTTCCTTTGAAAAACACGATGATAATATGGCCACACATATGACCGAGTACAA
GCCCACGGTGCGCCTCGCCACCCGCGACGACGTCCCCAGGGCCGTACGCACCCTCGCCGCCGCGTTCGCC
GACTACCCCGCCACGCGCCACACCGTCGATCCGGACCGCCACATCGAGCGGGTCACCGAGCTGCAAGAAC
TCTTCCTCACGCGCGTCGGGCTCGACATCGGCAAGGTGTGGGTCGCGGACGACGGCGCCGCGGTGGCGGT
CTGGACCACGCCGGAGAGCGTCGAAGCGGGGGCGGTGTTCGCCGAGATCGGCCCGCGCATGGCCGAGTTG
AGCGGTTCCCGGCTGGCCGCGCAGCAACAGATGGAAGGCCTCCTGGCGCCGCACCGGCCCAAGGAGCCCG
CGTGGTTCCTGGCCACCGTCGGCGTCTCGCCCGACCACCAGGGCAAGGGTCTGGGCAGCGCCGTCGTGCT
CCCCGGAGTGGAGGCGGCCGAGCGCGCCGGGGTGCCCGCCTTCCTGGAGACCTCCGCGCCCCGCAACCTC
CCCTTCTACGAGCGGCTCGGCTTCACCGTCACCGCCGACGTCGAGGTGCCCGAAGGACCGCGCACCTGGT
GCATGACCCGCAAGCCCGGTGCCTAAATCGATAGATCCTAATCAACCTCTGGATTACAAAATTTGTGAAA
GATTGACTGGTATTCTTAACTATGTTGCTCCTTTTACGCTATGTGGATACGCTGCTTTAATGCCTTTGTA
TCATGCTATTGCTTCCCGTATGGCTTTCATTTTCTCCTCCTTGTATAAATCCTGGTTGCTGTCTCTTTAT
GAGGAGTTGTGGCCCGTTGTCAGGCAACGTGGCGTGGTGTGCACTGTGTTTGCTGACGCAACCCCCACTG
GTTGGGGCATTGCCACCACCTGTCAGCTCCTTTCCGGGACTTTCGCTTTCCCCCTCCCTATTGCCACGGC
GGAACTCATCGCCGCCTGCCTTGCCCGCTGCTGGACAGGGGCTCGGCTGTTGGGCACTGACAATTCCGTG
GTGTTGTCGGGGAAATCATCGTCCTTTCCTTGGCTGCTCGCCTGTGTTGCCACCTGGATTCTGCGCGGGA
CGTCCTTCTGCTACGTCCCTTCGGCCCTCAATCCAGCGGACCTTCCTTCCCGCGGCCTGCTGCCGGCTCT
GCGGCCTCTTCCGCGTCTTCGCCTTCGCCCTCAGACGAGTCGGATCTCCCTTTGGGCCGCCTCCCCGCCT
GAGATCCTTTAAGACCAATGACTTACAAGGCAGCTGTAGATCTTAGCCACTTTTTAAAAGAAAAGGGGGG
ACTGGAAGGGCTAATTCACTCCCAACGAAGACAAGATCTGCTTTTTGCTTGTACTGGGTCTCTCTGGTTA
GACCAGATCTGAGCCTGGGAGCTCTCTGGCTAACTAGGGAACCCACTGCTTAAGCCTCAATAAAGCTTGC
CTTGAGTGCTTCAAGTAGTGTGTGCCCGTCTGTTGTGTGACTCTGGTAACTAGAGATCCCTCAGACCCTT
TTAGTCAGTGTGGAAAATCTCTAGCAGTAGTAGTTCATGTCATCTTATTATTCAGTATTTATAACTTGCA
AAGAAATGAATATCAGAGAGTGAGAGGCCCGGGTTAATTAAGGAAAGGGCTAGATCATTCTTGAAGACGA
AAGGGCCTCGTGATACGCCTATTTTTATAGGTTAATGTCATGATAATAATGGTTTCTTAGACGTCAGGTG
GCACTTTTCGGGGAAATGTGCGCGGAACCCCTATTTGTTTATTTTTCTAAATACATTCAAATATGTATCC
GCTCATGAGACAATAACCCTGATAAATGCTTCAATAATATTGAAAAAGGAAGAGTATGAGTATTCAACAT
TTCCGTGTCGCCCTTATTCCCTTTTTTGCGGCATTTTGCCTTCCTGTTTTTGCTCACCCAGAAACGCTGG
TGAAAGTAAAAGATGCTGAAGATCAGTTGGGTGCACGAGTGGGTTACATCGAACTGGATCTCAACAGCGG
TAAGATCCTTGAGAGTTTTCGCCCCGAAGAACGTTTTCCAATGATGAGCACTTTTAAAGTTCTGCTATGT
GGCGCGGTATTATCCCGTGTTGACGCCGGGCAAGAGCAACTCGGTCGCCGCATACACTATTCTCAGAATG
ACTTGGTTGAGTACTCACCAGTCACAGAAAAGCATCTTACGGATGGCATGACAGTAAGAGAATTATGCAG
TGCTGCCATAACCATGAGTGATAACACTGCGGCCAACTTACTTCTGACAACGATCGGAGGACCGAAGGAG
CTAACCGCTTTTTTGCACAACATGGGGGATCATGTAACTCGCCTTGATCGTTGGGAACCGGAGCTGAATG
AAGCCATACCAAACGACGAGCGTGACACCACGATGCCTGTAGCAATGGCAACAACGTTGCGCAAACTATT
AACTGGCGAACTACTTACTCTAGCTTCCCGGCAACAATTAATAGACTGGATGGAGGCGGATAAAGTTGCA
GGACCACTTCTGCGCTCGGCCCTTCCGGCTGGCTGGTTTATTGCTGATAAATCTGGAGCCGGTGAGCGTG
GGTCTCGCGGTATCATTGCAGCACTGGGGCCAGATGGTAAGCCCTCCCGTATCGTAGTTATCTACACGAC
GGGGAGTCAGGCAACTATGGATGAACGAAATAGACAGATCGCTGAGATAGGTGCCTCACTGATTAAGCAT
TGGTAACTGTCAGACCAAGTTTACTCATATATACTTTAGATTGATTTAAAACTTCATTTTTAATTTAAAA
GGATCTAGGTGAAGATCCTTTTTGATAATCTCATGACCAAAATCCCTTAACGTGAGTTTTCGTTCCACTG
AGCGTCAGACCCCGTAGAAAAGATCAAAGGATCTTCTTGAGATCCTTTTTTTCTGCGCGTAATCTGCTGC
TTGCAAACAAAAAAACCACCGCTACCAGCGGTGGTTTGTTTGCCGGATCAAGAGCTACCAACTCTTTTTC
CGAAGGTAACTGGCTTCAGCAGAGCGCAGATACCAAATACTGTTCTTCTAGTGTAGCCGTAGTTAGGCCA
CCACTTCAAGAACTCTGTAGCACCGCCTACATACCTCGCTCTGCTAATCCTGTTACCAGTGGCTGCTGCC
AGTGGCGATAAGTCGTGTCTTACCGGGTTGGACTCAAGACGATAGTTACCGGATAAGGCGCAGCGGTCGG
GCTGAACGGGGGGTTCGTGCACACAGCCCAGCTTGGAGCGAACGACCTACACCGAACTGAGATACCTACA
GCGTGAGCTATGAGAAAGCGCCACGCTTCCCGAAGGGAGAAAGGCGGACAGGTATCCGGTAAGCGGCAGG
GTCGGAACAGGAGAGCGCACGAGGGAGCTTCCAGGGGGAAACGCCTGGTATCTTTATAGTCCTGTCGGGT
TTCGCCACCTCTGACTTGAGCGTCGATTTTTGTGATGCTCGTCAGGGGGGCGGAGCCTATGGAAAAACGC
CAGCAACGCGGCCTTTTTACGGTTCCTGGCCTTTTGCTGGCCTTTTGCTCACATGTTCTTTCCTGCGTTA
TCCCCTGATTCTGTGGATAACCGTATTACCGCCTTTGAGTGAGCTGATACCGCTCGCCGCAGCCGAACGA
CCGAGCGCAGCGAGTCAGTGAGCGAGGAAGCGGAAGAGCGCCCAATACGCAAACCGCCTCTCCCCGCGCG
TTGGCCGATTCATTAATGCAGCAAGCTCATGGCTGACTAATTTTTTTTATTTATGCAGAGGCCGAGGCCG
CCTCGGCCTCTGAGCTATTCCAGAAGTAGTGAGGAGGCTTTTTTGGAGGCCTAGGCTTTTGCAAAAAGCT
CCCCGTGGCACGACAGGTTTCCCGACTGGAAAGCGGGCAGTGAGCGCAACGCAATTAATGTGAGTTAGCT
CACTCATTAGGCACCCCAGGCTTTACACTTTATGCTTCCGGCTCGTATGTTGTGTGGAATTGTGAGCGGA
TAACAATTTCACACAGGAAACAGCTATGACATGATTACGAATTTCACAAATAAAGCATTTTTTTCACTGC
ATTCTAGTTGTGGTTTGTCCAAACTCATCAATGTATCTTATCATGTCTGGATCAACTGGATAACTCAAGC
TAACCAAAATCATCCCAAACTTCCCACCCCATACCCTATTACCACTGCCAATTACCTGTGGTTTCATTTA
CTCTAAACCTGTGATTCCTCTGAATTATTTTCATTTTAAAGAAATTGTATTTGTTAAATATGTACTACAA
ACTTAGTAGT
