>Addgene plasmid #116177 | pHAGE-BRAF-L597Q | depositor partial sequence | sequence record 219050 | insert
ATGGCGGCGCTGAGCGGTGGCGGTGGTGGCGGCGCGGAGCCGGGCCAGGCTCTGTTCAACGGGGACATGG
AGCCCGAGGCCGGCGCCGGCGCCGGCGCCGCGGCCTCTTCGGCTGCGGACCCTGCCATTCCGGAGGAGGT
GTGGAATATCAAACAAATGATTAAGTTGACACAGGAACATATAGAGGCCCTATTGGACAAATTTGGTGGG
GAGCATAATCCACCATCAATATATCTGGAGGCCTATGAAGAATACACCAGCAAGCTAGATGCACTCCAAC
AAAGAGAACAACAGTTATTGGAATCTCTGGGGAACGGAACTGATTTTTCTGTTTCTAGCTCTGCATCAAT
GGATACCGTTACATCTTCTTCCTCTTCTAGCCTTTCAGTGCTACCTTCATCTCTTTCAGTTTTTCAAAAT
CCCACAGATGTGGCACGGAGCAACCCCAAGTCACCACAAAAACCTATCGTTAGAGTCTTCCTGCCCAACA
AACAGAGGACAGTGGTACCTGCAAGGTGTGGAGTTACAGTCCGAGACAGTCTAAAGAAAGCACTGATGAT
GAGAGGTCTAATCCCAGAGTGCTGTGCTGTTTACAGAATTCAGGATGGAGAGAAGAAACCAATTGGTTGG
GACACTGATATTTCCTGGCTTACTGGAGAAGAATTGCATGTGGAAGTGTTGGAGAATGTTCCACTTACAA
CACACAACTTTGTACGAAAAACGTTTTTCACCTTAGCATTTTGTGACTTTTGTCGAAAGCTGCTTTTCCA
GGGTTTCCGCTGTCAAACATGTGGTTATAAATTTCACCAGCGTTGTAGTACAGAAGTTCCACTGATGTGT
GTTAATTATGACCAACTTGATTTGCTGTTTGTCTCCAAGTTCTTTGAACACCACCCAATACCACAGGAAG
AGGCGTCCTTAGCAGAGACTGCCCTAACATCTGGATCATCCCCTTCCGCACCCGCCTCGGACTCTATTGG
GCCCCAAATTCTCACCAGTCCGTCTCCTTCAAAATCCATTCCAATTCCACAGCCCTTCCGACCAGCAGAT
GAAGATCATCGAAATCAATTTGGGCAACGAGACCGATCCTCATCAGCTCCCAATGTGCATATAAACACAA
TAGAACCTGTCAATATTGATGACTTGATTAGAGACCAAGGATTTCGTGGTGATGGAGGATCAACCACAGG
TTTGTCTGCTACCCCCCCTGCCTCATTACCTGGCTCACTAACTAACGTGAAAGCCTTACAGAAATCTCCA
GGACCTCAGCGAGAAAGGAAGTCATCTTCATCCTCAGAAGACAGGAATCGAATGAAAACACTTGGTAGAC
GGGACTCGAGTGATGATTGGGAGATTCCTGATGGGCAGATTACAGTGGGACAAAGAATTGGATCTGGATC
ATTTGGAACAGTCTACAAGGGAAAGTGGCATGGTGATGTGGCAGTGAAAATGTTGAATGTGACAGCACCT
ACACCTCAGCAGTTACAAGCCTTCAAAAATGAAGTAGGAGTACTCAGGAAAACACGACATGTGAATATCC
TACTCTTCATGGGCTATTCCACAAAGCCACAACTGGCTATTGTTACCCAGTGGTGTGAGGGCTCCAGCTT
GTATCACCATCTCCATATCATTGAGACCAAATTTGAGATGATCAAACTTATAGATATTGCACGACAGACT
GCACAGGGCATGGATTACTTACACGCCAAGTCAATCATCCACAGAGACCTCAAGAGTAATAATATATTTC
TTCATGAAGACCTCACAGTAAAAATAGGTGATTTTGGTCAAGCTACAGTGAAATCTCGATGGAGTGGGTC
CCATCAGTTTGAACAGTTGTCTGGATCCATTTTGTGGATGGCACCAGAAGTCATCAGAATGCAAGATAAA
AATCCATACAGCTTTCAGTCAGATGTATATGCATTTGGAATTGTTCTGTATGAATTGATGACTGGACAGT
TACCTTATTCAAACATCAACAACAGGGACCAGATAATTTTTATGGTGGGACGAGGATACCTGTCTCCAGA
TCTCAGTAAGGTACGGAGTAACTGTCCAAAAGCCATGAAGAGATTAATGGCAGAGTGCCTCAAAAAGAAA
AGAGATGAGAGACCACTCTTTCCCCAAATTCTCGCCTCTATTGAGCTGCTGGCCCGCTCATTGCCAAAAA
TTCACCGCAGTGCATCAGAACCCTCCTTGAATCGGGCTGGTTTCCAAACAGAGGATTTTAGTCTATATGC
TTGTGCTTCTCCAAAAACACCCATCCAGGCAGGGGGATATGGTGCGTTTCCTGTCCACTAG
